>Addgene plasmid #204602 | pBV514 | addgene full sequence | sequence record 417406 | Addgene NGS Result
TCTTCCGCTTCCTCGCTCACTGACTCGCTGCGCTCGGTCGTTCGGCTGCGGCGAGCGGTATCAGCTCACT
CAAAGGCGGTAATACGGTTATCCACAGAATCAGGGGATAACGCAGGAAAGAACATGTGAGCAAAAGGCCA
GCAAAAGGCCAGGAACCGTAAAAAGGCCGCGTTGCTGGCGTTTTTCCATAGGCTCCGCCCCCCTGACGAG
CATCACAAAAATCGACGCTCAAGTCAGAGGTGGCGAAACCCGACAGGACTATAAAGATACCAGGCGTTTC
CCCCTGGAAGCTCCCTCGTGCGCTCTCCTGTTCCGACCCTGCCGCTTACCGGATACCTGTCCGCCTTTCT
CCCTTCGGGAAGCGTGGCGCTTTCTCATAGCTCACGCTGTAGGTATCTCAGTTCGGTGTAGGTCGTTCGC
TCCAAGCTGGGCTGTGTGCACGAACCCCCCGTTCAGCCCGACCGCTGCGCCTTATCCGGTAACTATCGTC
TTGAGTCCAACCCGGTAAGACACGACTTATCGCCACTGGCAGCAGCCACTGGTAACAGGATTAGCAGAGC
GAGGTATGTAGGCGGTGCTACAGAGTTCTTGAAGTGGTGGCCTAACTACGGCTACACTAGAAGAACAGTA
TTTGGTATCTGCGCTCTGCTGAAGCCAGTTACCTTCGGAAAAAGAGTTGGTAGCTCTTGATCCGGCAAAC
AAACCACCGCTGGTAGCGGTGGTTTTTTTGTTTGCAAGCAGCAGATTACGCGCAGAAAAAAAGGATCTCA
AGAAGATCCTTTGATCTTTTCTACGGGGTCTGACGCTCAGTGGAACGAAAACTCACGTTAAGGGATTTTG
GTCATGAGATTATCAAAAAGGATCTTCACCTAGATCCTTTTAAATTAAAAATGAAGTTTTAAATCAATCT
AAAGTATATATGAGTAAACTTGGTCTGACAGTTACCAATGCTTAATCAGTGAGGCACCTATCTCAGCGAT
CTGTCTATTTCGTTCATCCATAGTTGCCTGACTCCCCGTCGTGTAGATAACTACGATACGGGAGGGCTTA
CCATCTGGCCCCAGTGCTGCAATGATACCGCGAGACCCACGCTCACCGGCTCCAGATTTATCAGCAATAA
ACCAGCCAGCCGGAAGGGCCGAGCGCAGAAGTGGTCCTGCAACTTTATCCGCCTCCATCCAGTCTATTAA
TTGTTGCCGGGAAGCTAGAGTAAGTAGTTCGCCAGTTAATAGTTTGCGCAACGTTGTTGCCATTGCTACA
GGCATCGTGGTGTCACGCTCGTCGTTTGGTATGGCTTCATTCAGCTCCGGTTCCCAACGATCAAGGCGAG
TTACATGATCCCCCATGTTGTGCAAAAAAGCGGTTAGCTCCTTCGGTCCTCCGATCGTTGTCAGAAGTAA
GTTGGCCGCAGTGTTATCACTCATGGTTATGGCAGCACTGCATAATTCTCTTACTGTCATGCCATCCGTA
AGATGCTTTTCTGTGACTGGTGAGTACTCAACCAAGTCATTCTGAGAATAGTGTATGCGGCGACCGAGTT
GCTCTTGCCCGGCGTCAATACGGGATAATACCGCGCCACATAGCAGAACTTTAAAAGTGCTCATCATTGG
AAAACGTTCTTCGGGGCGAAAACTCTCAAGGATCTTACCGCTGTTGAGATCCAGTTCGATGTAACCCACT
CGTGCACCCAACTGATCTTCAGCATCTTTTACTTTCACCAGCGTTTCTGGGTGAGCAAAAACAGGAAGGC
AAAATGCCGCAAAAAAGGGAATAAGGGCGACACGGAAATGTTGAATACTCATACTCTTCCTTTTTCAATA
TTATTGAAGCATTTATCAGGGTTATTGTCTCATGAGCGGATACATATTTGAATGTATTTAGAAAAATAAA
CAAATAGGGGTTCCGCGCACATTTCCCCGAAAAGTGCCACCTGACGTCTAAGAAACCATTATTATCATGA
CATTAACCTATAAAAATAGGCGTATCACGAGGCCCTTTCGTCTCGCGCGTTTCGGTGATGACGGTGAAAA
CCTCTGACACATGCAGCTCCCGGAGACGGTCACAGCTTGTCTGTAAGCGGATGCCGGGAGCAGACAAGCC
CGTCAGGGCGCGTCAGCGGGTGTTGGCGGGTGTCGGGGCTGGCTTAACTATGCGGCATCAGAGCAGATTG
TACTGAGAGTGCACCATATGCGGTGTGAAATACCGCACAGATGCGTAAGGAGAAAATACCGCATCAGGCG
CCATTCGCCATTCAGGCTGCGCAACTGTTGGGAAGGGCGATCGGTGCGGGCCTCTTCGCTATTACGCCAG
CTGGCGAAAGGGGGATGTGCTGCAAGGCGATTAAGTTGGGTAACGCCAGGGTTTTCCCAGTCACGACGTT
GTAAAACGACGGCCAGTGAATTCGAGCTCGGTACTTAATTAACGTCGCTTTGAGAGAAATCAGAAGATTC
CAAAAGTCTACTGAACTTTTGATCAGAAAGTTGCCTTTCCAAAGACTAGTCAGAGAAATCGCCCAAGATT
TCAAGACCGATCTAAGATTCCAATCCTCTGCCATCGGTGCTCTACAGGAATCCGTTGAAGCTTACTTGGT
CTCTTTGTTCGAAGACACCAACTTGGCCGCTATCCACGCTAAGCGTGTTACCATCCAAAAGAAGGATATC
AAGTTGGCTAGAAGATTGAGAGGTGAAAGATCCTAAGCACACAGGGATTGTTGTACAATTACTTTTTATG
ATTTTAGATACACACAAATCTTTTCTACGATTACCTTTCATTTATTTTCGTTTCATGTTTTATTAATCAT
TCTTTTTGTATATTTCACATCGGGTGGGGTTTTTATATTAAATTTTAATAACATAATCTTTTAAAGTTTC
TACTTTCTATCCTGTATATTATTTCCATATCTATATCTATATTTTCAAGCTTGTTCACATCCTTATCGGA
ATTGTTCCAGCGTTTTTGTACAGAAAATGATGTTATGGTAACGAGCTATATCAGACCTACTAGTCTTATA
GAGCTGTACAGAGTCTTGGAAACATAACCGTGTTGAAGAAACATGAAATTGCCCAGTATTCTTAACCCAA
CTGCACAGAACAAAAACCCCTCGAGGAGAACTTCTAGTATATCTACATACCTAATATTATTGCCTTATTA
AAAATGGAATCCCAACAATTACATCAAAATCCACATTCTCTTCAAAATCAATTGTCCTGTACTTCCTTGT
TCATGTGTGTTCAAAAACGTTATATTTATAGGATAATTATACTCTATTTCTCAACAAGTAATTGGTTGTT
TGGCCGAGCGGTCTAAGGCGCCTGATTCAAGAAATATCTTGACCGCAGTTAACTGTGGGAATACTCAGGT
ATCGTAAGATGCAAGAGTTCGAATCTCTTAGCAACCATTATTTTTTTCCTCAACATAACGAGAACACACA
GGGGCGCTATCGCACAGAATCAAATTCGATGACTGGAAATTTTTTGTTAATTTCAGAGGTCGCCTGACGC
ATATACCTTTTTCAACTGAAAAATTGGGAGAAAAAGGAAAGGTGAGAGCGCCGGAACCGGCTTTTCATAT
AGAATAGAGAAGCGTTCATGACTAAATGCTTGCATCACAATACTTGAAGTTGACAATATTATTTAAGGAC
CTATTGTTTTTTCCAATAGGTGGTTAGCAATCGTCTTACTTTCTAACTTTTCTTACCTTTTACATTTCAG
CAATATATATATATATATTTCAAGGATATACCATTCTAATGTCTGCCCCTAAGAAGATCGTCGTTTTGCC
AGGTGACCACGTTGGTCAAGAAATCACAGCCGAAGCCATTAAGGTTCTTAAAGCTATTTCTGATGTTCGT
TCCAATGTCAAGTTCGATTTCGAAAATCATTTAATTGGTGGTGCTGCTATCGATGCTACAGGTGTTCCAC
TTCCAGATGAGGCGCTGGAAGCCTCCAAGAAGGCTGATGCCGTTTTGTTAGGTGCTGTGGGTGGTCCTAA
ATGGGGTACCGGTAGTGTTAGACCTGAACAAGGTTTACTAAAAATCCGTAAAGAACTTCAATTGTACGCC
AACTTAAGACCATGTAACTTTGCATCCGACTCTCTTTTAGACTTATCTCCAATCAAGCCACAATTTGCTA
AAGGTACTGACTTCGTTGTTGTCAGAGAATTAGTGGGAGGTATTTACTTTGGTAAGAGAAAGGAAGACGA
TGGTGATGGTGTCGCTTGGGATAGTGAACAATACACCGTTCCAGAAGTGCAAAGAATCACAAGAATGGCC
GCTTTCATGGCCCTACAACATGAGCCACCATTGCCTATTTGGTCCTTGGATAAAGCTAATGTTTTGGCCT
CTTCAAGATTATGGAGAAAAACTGTGGAGGAAACCATCAAGAACGAATTCCCTACATTGAAGGTTCAACA
TCAATTGATTGATTCTGCCGCCATGATCCTAGTTAAGAACCCAACCCACCTAAATGGTATTATAATCACC
AGCAACATGTTTGGTGATATCATCTCCGATGAAGCCTCCGTTATCCCAGGTTCCTTGGGTTTGTTGCCAT
CTGCGTCCTTGGCCTCTTTGCCAGACAAGAACACCGCATTTGGTTTGTACGAACCATGCCACGGTTCTGC
TCCAGATTTGCCAAAGAATAAGGTCAACCCTATCGCCACTATCTTGTCTGCTGCAATGATGTTGAAATTG
TCATTGAACTTGCCTGAAGAAGGTAAGGCCATTGAAGATGCAGTTAAAAAGGTTTTGGATGCAGGTATCA
GAACTGGTGATTTAGGTGGTTCCAACAGTACCACCGAAGTCGGTGATGCTGTCGCCGAAGAAGTTAAGAA
AATCCTTGCTTAAAAAGATTCTCTTTTTTTATGATATTTGTACATAAACTTTATAAATGAAATTCATAAT
AGAAACGACACGAAATTACAAAATGGAATATGTTCATAGGGTAGACGAAACTATATACGCAATCTACATA
CATTTATCAAGAAGGAGAAAAAGGAGGATGTAAAGGAATACAGGTAAGCAAATTGATACTAATGGCTCAA
CGTGATAAGGAAAAAGAATTGCACTTTAACATTAATATTGACAAGGAGGAGGGCACCACACAAAAAGTTA
GGTGTAACAGAAAATCATGAAACTATGATTCCTAATTTATATATTGGAGGATTTTCTCTAAAAAAAAAAA
AATACAACAAATAAAAAACACTCAATGACCTGACCATTTGATGGAGTTTAAGTCAATACCTTCTTGAACC
ATTTCCCATAATGGTGAAAGTTCCCTCAAGAATTTTACTCTGTCAGAAACGGCCTTACGACGTAGTCGAC
GGGTGTACAATATGGACTTCCTCTTTTCTGGCAACCAAACCCATACATCGGGATTCCTATAATACCTTCG
TTGGTCTCCCTAACATGTAGGTGGCGGAGGGGAGATATACAATAGAACAGATACCAGACAAGACATAATG
GGCTAAACAAGACTACACCAATTACACTGCCTCATTGATGGTGGTACATAACGAACTAATACTGTAGCCC
TAGACTTGATAGCCATCATCATATCGAAGTTTCACTACCCTTTTTCCATTTGCCATCTATTGAAGTAATA
ATAGGCGCATGCAACTTCTTTTCTTTTTTTTTCTTTTCTCTCTCCCCCGTTGTTGTCTCACCATATCCGC
AATGACAAAAAAATGATGGAAGACACTAAAGGAAAAAATTAACGACAAAGACAGCACCAACAGATGTCGT
TGTTCCAGAGCTGATGAGGGGTATCTCGAAGCACACGAAACTTTTTCCTTCCTTCATTCACGCACACTAC
TCTCTAATGAGCAACGGTATACGGCCTTCCTTCCAGTTACTTGAATTTGAAATAAAAAAAAGTTTGCTGT
CTTGCTATCAAGTATAAATAGACCTGCAATTATTAATCTTTTGTTTCCTCGTCATTGTTCTCGTTCCCTT
TCTTCCTTGTTTCTTTTTCTGCACAATATTTCAAGCTATACCAAGCATACAATCAACTATCTCATATACA
ACTAGAATGACGTACTTCCCGGAGGAGGTGGTGGAGCACATCTTCAGCTTCCTGCCGGCGCAGCGCGACC
GCAACACGGTCTCGCTCGTCTGCAAGGTGTGGTACGAGATCGAGAGGCTGAGCCGCCGCGGCGTCTTCGT
GGGCAACTGCTACGCCGTGCGCGCCGGCCGCGTCGCCGCGCGGTTCCCCAACGTGCGGGCGCTCACGGTG
AAGGGGAAGCCCCACGCCGCCGACTTCAACCTCGTGCCCCCCGACTGGGGCGGCTACGCGGGGCCGTGGA
TCGAGGCGGCCGCGAGGGGATGCCACGGCCTGGAGGAGCTCAGGATGAAGCGGATGGTGGTGTCCGACGA
GAGCCTCGAGCTGCTGGCTCGCTCGTTCCCGCGGTTCAGGGCTCTTGTTCTTATCAGCTGCGAGGGGTTC
AGCACTGACGGGCTAGCCGCCGTCGCGAGCCATTGCAAGCTTCTGAGGGAGTTGGATTTGCAGGAAAATG
AAGTGGAGGATCGAGGGCCTAGGTGGCTTTCCTGCTTCCCTGATTCCTGCACATCACTTGTCTCATTGAA
TTTTGCCTGCATCAAAGGGGAGGTTAATGCTGGTTCACTGGAGAGACTTGTTAGCAGGTCCCCAAACCTG
CGGAGTTTGAGGCTGAATCGATCTGTATCGGTAGATACACTTGCAAAGATACTACTGCGTACCCCTAACT
TGGAGGATTTGGGGACAGGGAATTTGACAGATGACTTCCAAACTGAGTCCTACTTTAAGCTTACCAGTGC
TCTGGAGAAATGCAAGATGTTGAGGAGTTTGTCTGGATTCTGGGATGCTTCTCCTGTTTGCCTGTCATTT
ATCTACCCCCTGTGTGCTCAACTGACAGGATTGAACTTGAGCTATGCACCCACACTTGATGCTTCTGACC
TTACAAAAATGATTAGCCGCTGTGTGAAGCTCCAACGCCTTTGGGTACTGGATTGTATCTCGGACAAAGG
CTTGCAAGTGGTGGCCTCCAGTTGCAAAGACTTGCAAGAACTCAGGGTATTTCCATCAGATTTCTACGTA
GCTGGTTATTCTGCAGTGACAGAGGAGGGACTTGTTGCAGTATCCTTGGGCTGTCCAAAACTGAACTCAC
TACTGTACTTCTGTCACCAAATGACTAATGCTGCACTAGTTACTGTCGCCAAGAACTGTCCAAATTTCAC
ACGATTCAGACTTTGTATTCTTGAGCCAGGGAAGCCTGATGTTGTGACAAGCCAACCATTAGATGAAGGC
TTTGGAGCTATTGTTCGTGAGTGCAAGGGATTACAACGTTTGTCAATATCTGGTCTTCTCACAGACAAAG
TTTTCATGTATATTGGGAAATATGCAAAACAACTTGAGATGCTTTCTATAGCATTTGCTGGTGACAGTGA
TAAGGGTATGATGCATGTTATGAATGGATGCAAGAATTTAAGGAAACTGGAGATAAGAGATAGCCCGTTT
GGTGATGCTGCACTCTTGGGGAATTTTGCTAGGTACGAGACAATGCGATCCCTTTGGATGTCATCTTGCA
ATGTCACGTTAAAGGGGTGCCAAGTCCTTGCGTCAAAGATGCCGATGCTCAATGTTGAGGTCATAAATGA
GCGGGATGGTAGCAATGAAATGGAGGAAAACCATGGAGATCTGCCTAAAGTGGAGAAATTATATGTGTAC
CGCACAACTGCTGGGGCGAGGGATGATGCACCAAATTTTGTTAAAATCCTAGTCGACTCCGGTTCTGCTG
CTAGTGGTGAACAAAAGTTGATTTCTGAAGAAGATTTGAACGGTGAACAAAAGCTAATCTCCGAGGAAGA
CTTGAACGGTGAACAAAAATTAATCTCAGAAGAAGACTTGAACGGATCCACTAGCTAAAAAGTGGAACGA
TCATTCAAGAGATCCGTCTCAATGAGGTTTTACAAACAATCCTATAATACATATGATGCACCAAATTTTG
TTAAAATCCTAGTCGACTCCGGTTCTGCTGCTAGTGGTGAACAAAAGTTGATTTCTGAAGAAGATTTGAA
CGGTGAACAAAAGCTAATCTCCGAGGAAGACTTGAACGGTGAACAAAAATTAATCTCAGAAGAAGACTTG
AACGGATCCACTAGCTAAAAAGTGGAACGATCATTCAAGAGATCCGTCTCAATGAGGTTTTACAAACAAT
CCTATAATACATATATGCCACTTAGATATACTTTGAATACTGAATATACTGACTCATTATATTCTTTAAT
TGTAGTTTCTCAAAAATATTCATACAGGTTAGCTATGAATTCATGCTATAATTTCCATTTTGTTCATGTA
AGATACACATAGGGATAAAATGTGATAACTAATCAGCCAACTTCCGGGTACCGTTTATATTATGCGTACT
TGTTATCATGCGTTGCGTTATTCACCCTCTTTTTAAATCGTCAGTCGAATTCGTAAACTTCTTATATAAT
ATCAATATTGATAACATCTGTTTATTAATCAAAACATTCGATAAGTCGGAATTCATTCAATGCATAAAAA
TCTGTCAATACTGAGGAACAACTGGAGTTTCAGTAAAAAGTCTTGCAAAGCATGCCAAGTTCAGTGACTG
TCTTACACATATTACCACAGAAGTATCTTCACCAAATTTAGTCAATTAATATAAGTGGATGTAATTGTTA
AATAGTATTTCAGGAGCAACATATGCGATTCGAATCTTCACATCCAAATAGCCTCTCATTCACGGCAGTA
AGAAAATGTGCTATTTGCCTCAGTAGAGATGTATAGTCTACATAAACCGAATACTTGATATAGACCGACA
TCCCTCTAGAGTCGACCTGCAGGCATGCAAGCTTGGCGTAATCATGGTCATAGCTGTTTCCTGTGTGAAA
TTGTTATCCGCTCACAATTCCACACAACATACGAGCCGGAAGCATAAAGTGTAAAGCCTGGGGTGCCTAA
TGAGTGAGCTAACTCACATTAATTGCGTTGCGCTCACTGCCCGCTTTCCAGTCGGGAAACCTGTCGTGCC
AGCTGCATTAATGAATCGGCCAACGCGCGGGGAGAGGCGGTTTGCGTATTGGGCGC
Features (pLannotate 1.2.2; 21 found; start..end, strand, type, name):
    183..771     -  rep_origin     ori: high-copy-number ColE1/pMB1/pBR322/pUC origin of replication
    942..1802    -  CDS            AmpR: β-lactamase; bla; confers resistance to ampicillin, carbenicillin, and related antibiotics
   1803..1907    -  promoter       AmpR promoter: bla
   2002..2037    +  CDS            rop (fragment): Rop protein, which maintains plasmids at low copy number; rop
   2139..2238    +  misc_feature   bom (fragment): basis of mobility region from pBR322
   2244..2401    -  CDS            lacZα (fragment): LacZα fragment of β-galactosidase; lacZ fragment
   2424..2693    +  CDS            HHT1 (fragment): H3_KLULA - Experimental evidence at protein level: Swiss-Prot protein existence level 1. Core component of nucleosome. Nucleosomes wrap and compact DNA into chromatin, limiting DNA accessibility to the cellular machineries which require DNA as a template. Histones thereby play a central role in transcription regulation, DNA repair, DNA replication and chromosomal stability. DNA accessibility is regulated via a complex set of post-translational modifications of histones, also called histone code, and nucleosome remodeling. From Kluyveromyces lactis (strain ATCC 8585 / CBS 2359 / DSM 70799 / NBR
   3040..3098    +  promoter       URA3 promoter (fragment): S. cerevisiae URA3
   3124..3201    +  CDS            YO192_YEAST (fragment): Experimental evidence at protein level: Swiss-Prot protein existence level 1. From Saccharomyces cerevisiae (strain ATCC 204508 / S288c) (Baker's yeast).
   3341..3748    +  promoter       LEU2 promoter: S. cerevisiae LEU2
   3749..4843    +  CDS            LEU2: 3-isopropylmalate dehydrogenase, required for leucine biosynthesis; S. cerevisiae LEU2; yeast auxotrophic marker
   5205..5306    -  CDS            NFS1 (fragment): NFS1_YEAST - Also known as SPL1 From Saccharomyces cerevisiae (strain ATCC 204508 / S288c) (Baker's yeast).
   5612..6008    +  promoter       ADH1 promoter: S. cerevisiae ADH1; promoter for alcohol dehydrogenase 1
   6027..7751    +  CDS            OsTIR1: rice transport inhibitor response 1 protein F-box protein that mediates auxin-dependent interaction of a ubiquitin ligase with an auxin-inducible degron (Tan et al., 2007)
   7776..7886    +  CDS            13xMyc (fragment): 13 tandem Myc epitope tags
   8016..8126    +  CDS            13xMyc (fragment): 13 tandem Myc epitope tags
   8823..8854    +  misc_feature   MCS (fragment): pUC18/19 multiple cloning site
   8891..8907    -  protein_bind   lac operator: The lac repressor binds to the lac operator to inhibit transcription in E. coli. This inhibition can be relieved by adding lactose or isopropyl-β-D-thiogalactopyranoside (IPTG). lac repressor encoded by lacI
   8915..8945    -  promoter       lac promoter: promoter for the E. coli lac operon
   8960..8981    -  protein_bind   CAP binding site: CAP binding activates transcription in the presence of cAMP. E. coli catabolite activator protein
   8994..9086    -  CDS            lacI (fragment): lac repressor; lacI; The lac repressor binds to the lac operator to inhibit transcription in E. coli. This inhibition can be relieved by adding lactose or isopropyl-β-D-thiogalactopyranoside (IPTG).
