[The description below was written by a language model from this plasmid's Addgene catalogue record and pLannotate feature annotations shown in this document.]
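Description:
pBV514 is a pUC19-based plasmid of about 9.1 kb that carries a yeast expression cassette for a mutant form of the rice auxin receptor F-box protein OsTIR1. It is catalogued as a bacterial expression vector, but the bacterial elements serve mainly for propagation in E. coli: the high-copy ColE1/pUC origin, the β-lactamase gene for ampicillin selection, and remnants of the pUC lacZα/lac promoter region flanking the insertion site. No yeast replication origin or centromere is annotated. This suggests the construct is meant to integrate into the genome rather than be maintained episomally, although the record does not state this or name a target locus.

The roughly 6.4 kb insert, assembled by Gibson cloning, contains two main units. The first is the S. cerevisiae LEU2 gene with its own promoter, which provides leucine prototrophy as the yeast selectable marker. The second is the S. cerevisiae ADH1 promoter driving the Oryza sativa TIR1 coding sequence, which carries the F74A substitution and is fused at its C-terminus to Myc epitope tags. The catalogue describes these as 3xMyc, and the annotation detects Myc-repeat fragments downstream of the OsTIR1 reading frame. Short fragments resembling a histone H3 gene, the URA3 promoter and other yeast sequences lie around the marker. They may be flanking genomic or homology DNA, but their role is not documented, and no terminator is annotated.

OsTIR1 recruits proteins tagged with an auxin-inducible degron to an SCF ubiquitin ligase for degradation. F74A is the enlarged-pocket variant used in second-generation degron systems with modified auxin analogues. The Myc tags allow the protein to be detected by immunoblotting.
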