Addgene plasmid #204602: pBV514
Purpose: Expresses F74A OsTir1-3X Myc from S. cerevisiae ADH1 promoter
Depositing lab: Scott Moye-Rowley. Depositing organization: University of Iowa.
Backbone
  Vector backbone: pUC19
  Backbone size w/o insert (bp): 3000
  Total vector size (bp): 9085
  Vector type: Bacterial Expression
  Selectable markers: LEU2
Growth in bacteria
  Bacterial resistance: Ampicillin, 100 μg/mL
  Growth temperature: 37°C
  Growth strain: DH5alpha
  Copy number: High Copy
Gene/Insert
  Gene/Insert name: Os Tir1
  Species: Oryza sativa
  Insert size (bp): 6430
  Mutation: Changed phenylalanine 74 into an alanine (F74A).
  Entrez Gene: LOC4335696 (a.k.a. OSNPB_040395600, OsJ_14626)
  Promoter: ScADH1
  Tag / fusion protein: Myc epitope tags
  Cloning method: Gibson Cloning
  Sequencing primers: 5′ CAAGGCGATTAAGTTGGGTAAC
Terms and licenses: Academic/Nonprofit Terms; Industry Terms: Not Available to Industry
How to cite: pBV514 was a gift from Scott Moye-Rowley (Addgene plasmid # 204602 ; http://n2t.net/addgene:204602 ; RRID:Addgene_204602)
